Addgene plasmid #143842: TFORF1745
Purpose: Lentiviral vector for overexpressing transcription factor ORFs with unique 24-bp barcodes. Barcodes facilitate identification of transcription factors in pooled screens.
Depositing lab: Feng Zhang. Depositing organization: Broad Institute. Publication: A transcription factor atlas of directed differentiation. Joung J, Ma S, Tay T, Geiger-Schuller KR, Kirchgatterer PC, Verdine VK, Guo B, Arias-Garcia MA, Allen WE, Singh A, Kuksenko O, Abudayyeh OO, Gootenberg JS, Fu Z, Macrae RK, Buenrostro JD, Regev A, Zhang F. Cell. 2023 Jan 5;186(1):209-229.e26. doi: 10.1016/j.cell.2022.11.026. PubMed 36608654.
Backbone
  Vector backbone: pLX_TRC317
  Backbone manufacturer: Broad Institute Genetic Perturbation Platform
  Backbone size w/o insert (bp): 8264
  Vector type: Mammalian Expression, Lentiviral
  Selectable markers: Puromycin
Growth in bacteria
  Bacterial resistance: Ampicillin, 100 μg/mL
  Growth temperature: 37°C
  Growth strain: NEB Stable
  Copy number: High Copy
Gene/Insert
  Gene/Insert name: ZNF766
  Species: H. sapiens (human)
  Insert size (bp): 1508
  Entrez Gene: ZNF766
  Promoter: EF1a
  Cloning method: Unknown
  Sequencing primers: 5′ GGGTGGAGACTGAAGTTAGGCCAG; 3′ CACATAGCGTAAAAGGAGCAACATAG
Terms and licenses: Academic/Nonprofit Terms; Industry Terms: Not Available to Industry
Depositor comments: NM_001010851,ENST00000439461 . The transcription factor ORF portion of this plasmid was synthesized by Genewiz. Please test multiple small colonies in case of plasmid recombination. To make this collection available in a timely manner, a portion of this collection was not fully sequenced by Addgene. If an Addgene verified full plasmid sequence is not available, please contact us prior to placing an order to request the full sequence.
How to cite: TFORF1745 was a gift from Feng Zhang (Addgene plasmid # 143842 ; http://n2t.net/addgene:143842 ; RRID:Addgene_143842)
