[The description below was written by a language model from this plasmid's Addgene catalogue record and pLannotate feature annotations shown in this document.]
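Description:
TFORF1745 is a third-generation-style, self-inactivating lentiviral expression plasmid built on the pLX_TRC317 backbone and carrying the human zinc-finger transcription factor ZNF766 as its open reading frame. It belongs to a barcoded transcription factor ORF collection in which each construct carries a unique 24-bp barcode, so that the factor delivered to a cell can be identified by sequencing in pooled overexpression screens. In bacteria the plasmid is maintained through a high-copy ColE1/pUC-type origin and selected with ampicillin via β-lactamase. An f1 origin and remnants of a lac/T7/T3 cloning region are also present in the backbone. The depositor warns that recombination can occur during propagation, as is common for LTR-containing plasmids.

The viral genome is transcribed from an RSV promoter fused to a truncated HIV-1 5' LTR and includes the Ψ packaging signal, a partial gag sequence, the Rev response element for Rev-dependent nuclear export, and a cPPT/CTS element that aids nuclear import of the reverse-transcribed genome. It ends in a ΔU3 3' LTR, which inactivates LTR promoter activity after integration, followed by an SV40 polyadenylation signal. Within this unit, an SV40 early promoter drives puromycin N-acetyltransferase for selection of transduced mammalian cells, and a separate EF-1α promoter drives ZNF766, with a WPRE downstream to enhance transcript stability and expression. The automated annotation marks only the first part of the roughly 1.5 kb insert as ZNF766 and does not label the barcode, so the barcode's exact position cannot be read from the feature table. The short U6 promoter match between the ORF and the WPRE is only a fragment, and its role is not stated in the record.
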