Features (pLannotate 1.2.2; 31 found; start..end, strand, type, name):
      5..231     +  promoter       RSV promoter: Rous sarcoma virus enhancer/promoter
    232..412     +  LTR            5' LTR (truncated): truncated 5' long terminal repeat (LTR) from HIV-1
    459..584     +  misc_feature   HIV-1 Ψ: packaging signal of human immunodeficiency virus type 1
    568..931     +  CDS            HIV-1 gag (fragment): gag protein from human immunodeficiency virus 1; gag
   1077..1310    +  misc_feature   RRE: The Rev response element (RRE) of HIV-1 allows for Rev-dependent mRNA export from the nucleus to the cytoplasm.
   1687..1713    +  CDS            Rev (fragment): human immunodeficiency virus 1 (HIV-1) Rev protein; rev; enhances nuclear export of unspliced and incompletely spliced viral mRNAs
   1720..1743    +  promoter       SV40 promoter (fragment): SV40 early promoter
   1744..1815    +  promoter       SV40 promoter (fragment): SV40 enhancer and early promoter
   1839..1974    +  rep_origin     SV40 ori: SV40 origin of replication
   2020..2616    +  CDS            PuroR (fragment): puromycin N-acetyltransferase; pac from Streptomyces; confers resistance to puromycin
   2665..2782    +  misc_feature   cPPT/CTS: central polypurine tract and central termination sequence of HIV-1
   2847..2913    +  CDS            small t antigen (fragment): SV40 (simian virus 40) small t antigen
   2920..4098    +  promoter       EF-1α promoter: strong constitutive promoter for human elongation factor EF-1α
   4115..4738    +  CDS            ZNF766 (fragment): ZN766_HUMAN - Experimental evidence at protein level: Swiss-Prot protein existence level 1. May be involved in transcriptional regulation. From Homo sapiens (Human).
   5534..5587    +  promoter       U6 promoter (fragment): RNA polymerase III promoter for human U6 snRNA
   5629..6217    +  misc_feature   WPRE: woodchuck hepatitis virus posttranscriptional regulatory element
   6268..6287    +  misc_feature   cPPT/CTS (fragment): central polypurine tract and central termination sequence of HIV-1
   6289..6522    +  LTR            3' LTR (ΔU3): self-inactivating 3' long terminal repeat (LTR) from HIV-1
   6600..6721    +  polyA_signal   SV40 poly(A) signal: SV40 polyadenylation signal
   6761..6896    +  rep_origin     SV40 ori: SV40 origin of replication
   6917..6935    -  promoter       T7 promoter: promoter for bacteriophage T7 RNA polymerase
   6943..7098    +  CDS            lacZα (fragment): LacZα fragment of β-galactosidase; lacZ fragment
   7103..7531    +  rep_origin     f1 ori (sequence partly withheld): f1 bacteriophage origin of replication; arrow indicates direction of (+) strand synthesis
   7584..7688    +  promoter       AmpR promoter: bla
   7689..8549    +  CDS            AmpR: β-lactamase; bla; confers resistance to ampicillin, carbenicillin, and related antibiotics
   8720..9308    +  rep_origin     ori: high-copy-number ColE1/pMB1/pBR322/pUC origin of replication
   9491..9583    +  CDS            lacI (fragment): lac repressor; lacI; The lac repressor binds to the lac operator to inhibit transcription in E. coli. This inhibition can be relieved by adding lactose or isopropyl-β-D-thiogalactopyranoside (IPTG).
   9596..9617    +  protein_bind   CAP binding site: CAP binding activates transcription in the presence of cAMP. E. coli catabolite activator protein
   9632..9662    +  promoter       lac promoter: promoter for the E. coli lac operon
   9670..9686    +  protein_bind   lac operator: The lac repressor binds to the lac operator to inhibit transcription in E. coli. This inhibition can be relieved by adding lactose or isopropyl-β-D-thiogalactopyranoside (IPTG). lac repressor encoded by lacI
   9731..9749    +  promoter       T3 promoter: promoter for bacteriophage T3 RNA polymerase
>Addgene plasmid #143842 | TFORF1745 | addgene full sequence | sequence record 396278 | Addgene NGS Result
TTAATGTAGTCTTATGCAATACTCTTGTAGTCTTGCAACATGGTAACGATGAGTTAGCAACATGCCTTAC
AAGGAGAGAAAAAGCACCGTGCATGCCGATTGGTGGAAGTAAGGTGGTACGATCGTGCCTTATTAGGAAG
GCAACAGACGGGTCTGACATGGATTGGACGAACCACTGAATTGCCGCATTGCAGAGATATTGTATTTAAG
TGCCTAGCTCGATACATAAACGGGTCTCTCTGGTTAGACCAGATCTGAGCCTGGGAGCTCTCTGGCTAAC
TAGGGAACCCACTGCTTAAGCCTCAATAAAGCTTGCCTTGAGTGCTTCAAGTAGTGTGTGCCCGTCTGTT
GTGTGACTCTGGTAACTAGAGATCCCTCAGACCCTTTTAGTCAGTGTGGAAAATCTCTAGCAGTGGCGCC
CGAACAGGGACTTGAAAGCGAAAGGGAAACCAGAGGAGCTCTCTCGACGCAGGACTCGGCTTGCTGAAGC
GCGCACGGCAAGAGGCGAGGGGCGGCGACTGGTGAGTACGCCAAAAATTTTGACTAGCGGAGGCTAGAAG
GAGAGAGATGGGTGCGAGAGCGTCAGTATTAAGCGGGGGAGAATTAGATCGCGATGGGAAAAAATTCGGT
TAAGGCCAGGGGGAAAGAAAAAATATAAATTAAAACATATAGTATGGGCAAGCAGGGAGCTAGAACGATT
CGCAGTTAATCCTGGCCTGTTAGAAACATCAGAAGGCTGTAGACAAATACTGGGACAGCTACAACCATCC
CTTCAGACAGGATCAGAAGAACTTAGATCATTATATAATACAGTAGCAACCCTCTATTGTGTGCATCAAA
GGATAGAGATAAAAGACACCAAGGAAGCTTTAGACAAGATAGAGGAAGAGCAAAACAAAAGTAAGACCAC
CGCACAGCAAGCGGCCGCTGATCTTCAGACCTGGAGGAGGAGATATGAGGGACAATTGGAGAAGTGAATT
ATATAAATATAAAGTAGTAAAAATTGAACCATTAGGAGTAGCACCCACCAAGGCAAAGAGAAGAGTGGTG
CAGAGAGAAAAAAGAGCAGTGGGAATAGGAGCTTTGTTCCTTGGGTTCTTGGGAGCAGCAGGAAGCACTA
TGGGCGCAGCGTCAATGACGCTGACGGTACAGGCCAGACAATTATTGTCTGGTATAGTGCAGCAGCAGAA
CAATTTGCTGAGGGCTATTGAGGCGCAACAGCATCTGTTGCAACTCACAGTCTGGGGCATCAAGCAGCTC
CAGGCAAGAATCCTGGCTGTGGAAAGATACCTAAAGGATCAACAGCTCCTGGGGATTTGGGGTTGCTCTG
GAAAACTCATTTGCACCACTGCTGTGCCTTGGAATGCTAGTTGGAGTAATAAATCTCTGGAACAGATTTG
GAATCACACGACCTGGATGGAGTGGGACAGAGAAATTAACAATTACACAAGCTTAATACACTCCTTAATT
GAAGAATCGCAAAACCAGCAAGAAAAGAATGAACAAGAATTATTGGAATTAGATAAATGGGCAAGTTTGT
GGAATTGGTTTAACATAACAAATTGGCTGTGGTATATAAAATTATTCATAATGATAGTAGGAGGCTTGGT
AGGTTTAAGAATAGTTTTTGCTGTACTTTCTATAGTGAATAGAGTTAGGCAGGGATATTCACCATTATCG
TTTCAGACCCACCTCCCAACCCCGAGGGGACCCATGCATTGCATCTCAATTAGTCAGCAACCAGGTGTGG
AAAGTCCCCAGGCTCCCCAGCAGGCAGAAGTATGCAAAGCATGCGTCTCAATTAGTCAGCAACCATAGTC
CCGCCCCTAACTCCGCCCATCCCGCCCCTAACTCCGCCCAGTTCCGCCCATTCTCCGCCCCATGGCTGAC
TAATTTTTTTTATTTATGCAGAGGCCGAGGCCGCCTCGGCCTCTGAGCTATTCCAGAAGTAGTGAGGAGG
CTTTTTTGGAGGCCTAGGCTTTTGCAAAAAGCTTTCTAGAGGTACCACCGGAGCTTACCATGACCGAGTA
CAAGCCCACGGTGCGCCTCGCCACCCGCGACGACGTCCCCAGGGCCGTACGCACCCTCGCCGCCGCGTTC
GCCGACTACCCCGCCACGCGCCACACCGTCGATCCGGACCGCCACATCGAGCGGGTCACCGAGCTGCAAG
AACTCTTCCTCACGCGCGTCGGGCTCGACATCGGCAAGGTGTGGGTCGCGGACGACGGCGCCGCCGTGGC
GGTCTGGACCACGCCGGAGAGCGTCGAAGCGGGGGCGGTGTTCGCCGAGATCGGCCCGCGCATGGCCGAG
TTGAGCGGTTCCCGGCTGGCCGCGCAGCAACAGATGGAAGGCCTCCTGGCGCCGCACCGGCCCAAGGAGC
CCGCGTGGTTCCTGGCCACCGTCGGCGTCTCGCCCGACCACCAGGGCAAGGGTCTGGGCAGCGCCGTCGT
GCTCCCCGGAGTGGAGGCGGCCGAGCGCGCCGGGGTGCCCGCCTTCCTGGAGACCTCCGCGCCCCGCAAC
CTCCCCTTCTACGAGCGGCTCGGCTTCACCGTCACCGCCGACGTCGAGGTGCCCGAAGGACCGCGCACCT
GGTGCATGACCCGCAAGCCCGGTGCCAGTTAACGAATTCTAGATCTTGAGACAAATGGCAGTATTCATCC
ACAATTTTAAAAGAAAAGGGGGGATTGGGGGGTACAGTGCAGGGGAAAGAATAGTAGACATAATAGCAAC
AGACATACAAACTAAAGAATTACAAAAACAAATTACAAAAATTCAAAATTTTCGGGTTTATTACAGGGAC
AGCAGAGATCCACTTTGGCGCCGGCTCGAGGCCTGCAGGTGCAAAGATGGATAAAGTTTTAAACAGAGAG
GAATCTTTGCAGCTAATGGACCTTCTAGGTCTTGAAAGGAGTGGGAATTGGCTCCGGTGCCCGTCAGTGG
GCAGAGCGCACATCGCCCACAGTCCCCGAGAAGTTGGGGGGAGGGGTCGGCAATTGAACCGGTGCCTAGA
GAAGGTGGCGCGGGGTAAACTGGGAAAGTGATGTCGTGTACTGGCTCCGCCTTTTTCCCGAGGGTGGGGG
AGAACCGTATATAAGTGCAGTAGTCGCCGTGAACGTTCTTTTTCGCAACGGGTTTGCCGCCAGAACACAG
GTAAGTGCCGTGTGTGGTTCCCGCGGGCCTGGCCTCTTTACGGGTTATGGCCCTTGCGTGCCTTGAATTA
CTTCCACCTGGCTGCAGTACGTGATTCTTGATCCCGAGCTTCGGGTTGGAAGTGGGTGGGAGAGTTCGAG
GCCTTGCGCTTAAGGAGCCCCTTCGCCTCGTGCTTGAGTTGAGGCCTGGCCTGGGCGCTGGGGCCGCCGC
GTGCGAATCTGGTGGCACCTTCGCGCCTGTCTCGCTGCTTTCGATAAGTCTCTAGCCATTTAAAATTTTT
GATGACCTGCTGCGACGCTTTTTTTCTGGCAAGATAGTCTTGTAAATGCGGGCCAAGATCTGCACACTGG
TATTTCGGTTTTTGGGGCCGCGGGCGGCGACGGGGCCCGTGCGTCCCAGCGCACATGTTCGGCGAGGCGG
GGCCTGCGAGCGCGGCCACCGAGAATCGGACGGGGGTAGTCTCAAGCTGGCCGGCCTGCTCTGGTGCCTG
GCCTCGCGCCGCCGTGTATCGCCCCGCCCTGGGCGGCAAGGCTGGCCCGGTCGGCACCAGTTGCGTGAGC
GGAAAGATGGCCGCTTCCCGGCCCTGCTGCAGGGAGCTCAAAATGGAGGACGCGGCGCTCGGGAGAGCGG
GCGGGTGAGTCACCCACACAAAGGAAAAGGGCCTTTCCGTCCTCAGCCGTCGCTTCATGTGACTCCACGG
AGTACCGGGCGCCGTCCAGGCACCTCGATTAGTTCTCGAGCTTTTGGAGTACGTCGTCTTTAGGTTGGGG
GGAGGGGTTTTATGCGATGGAGTTTCCCCACACTGAGTGGGTGGAGACTGAAGTTAGGCCAGCTTGGCAC
TTGATGTAATTCTCCTTGGAATTTGCCCTTTTTGAGTTTGGATCTTGGTTCATTCTCAAGCCTCAGACAG
TGGTTCAAAGTTTTTTTCTTCCATTTCAGGTGTCGTGAGGCTAGCACCGCCACCATGGCGCAACTGCGGC
GCGGACACTTGACATTCAGGGACGTGGCCATAGAATTCTCTCAGGAGGAGTGGAAATGCCTGGACCCTGT
GCAGAAGGCTTTATACAGGGATGTGATGTTGGAGAACTACAGGAACCTGGTCTCCCTGGGAATCTGTCTT
CCTGACCTGAGTATTATCTCCATGATGAAGCAAAGGACAGAGCCCTGGACTGTGGAGAATGAAATGAAAG
TAGCAAAAAATCCAGATAGGTGGGAAGGTATCAAAGATATCAACACAGGGAGGAGCTGTGCAGTGAGAAG
CAAAGCAGGAAACAAGCCTATTACAAATCAACTTGGATTAACCTTTCAGTTACCTCTGCCAGAACTGGAG
ATATTTCAAGGTGAAGGGAAGATTTATGAATGTAATCAAGTTCAAAAGTTCATCAGCCACAGTTCTTCAG
TTTCGCCACTTCAAAGAATTTACTCTGGGGTCAAAACCCACATATTTAATAAACATAGGAATGATTTTGT
TGATTTTCCATTGCTGTCACAAGAACAGAAAGCACACATTAGGAGAAAACCTTACGAATGTAATGAGCAG
GGCAAAGTCTTCAGAGTGTCTTCAAGCCTTCCTAATCATCAAGTAATCCACACTGCAGATAAACCTAACA
GATGTCATGAATGTGGTAAAACCGTCAGGGACAAGTCAGGCCTCGCAGAACATTGGAGAATTCGTACAGG
AGAGAAACCTTACAAATGTAAAGAGTGTGGCAAGCTCTTCAATCGAATTGCATACCTTGCACGACACGAG
AAAGTGCATACTGGAGAGAGTCCTTACAAATGTAATGAGTGTGGCAAGGTCTTCAGTCGAATTACATACC
TTGTACGACATCAGAAAATTCATACTAGAGAGAAACCTCATAAATGTAACAAATGTGGCAAGGTTTATAG
TAGCAGTTCATACCTAGCACAACATTGGAGAATTCATACAGGAGAGAAACTTTACAAATGTAATAAATGT
GGCAAAGAATTTAGTGGGCATTCAAGCCTCACCACCCATCTGTTAATCCACACTGGAGAGAAACCTTACA
AATGTAAAGAATGTGACAAAGCTTTTAGGCACAAGTTCTCCCTGACAGTTCATCAGAGAAATCATAATGG
AGAGAAACCTTATAAATGTCATGAATGTGGCAAAGTCTTCACTCAAGTTTCACATCTTGCACGACATCAG
AAAATTCACACTGGAGAGAAACCTTACAAATGTAATGAGTGTGGCAAAGTCTTCACTCAGAATTCACACC
TTGCAAATCATCAGAGAATCCACACTGGAGAGAAACCTTACAAATGCCATGTGTGTGGTAAGGTCTTTAG
GCACAGTTCATGGTTTGTACAGCATCAGAGAAGTGTTCATGAGAGAGTCCTTACAAACTAGTAATGAACT
AGTCCGTAACTTGAAAGTATTTCGATTTCTTGGCTTTATATATCTTGTGGAAAGGACGAATGTCGGAACG
TGTAGGGTCAAATACGCGTTAAGTCGACAATCAACCTCTGGATTACAAAATTTGTGAAAGATTGACTGGT
ATTCTTAACTATGTTGCTCCTTTTACGCTATGTGGATACGCTGCTTTAATGCCTTTGTATCATGCTATTG
CTTCCCGTATGGCTTTCATTTTCTCCTCCTTGTATAAATCCTGGTTGCTGTCTCTTTATGAGGAGTTGTG
GCCCGTTGTCAGGCAACGTGGCGTGGTGTGCACTGTGTTTGCTGACGCAACCCCCACTGGTTGGGGCATT
GCCACCACCTGTCAGCTCCTTTCCGGGACTTTCGCTTTCCCCCTCCCTATTGCCACGGCGGAACTCATCG
CCGCCTGCCTTGCCCGCTGCTGGACAGGGGCTCGGCTGTTGGGCACTGACAATTCCGTGGTGTTGTCGGG
GAAATCATCGTCCTTTCCTTGGCTGCTCGCCTGTGTTGCCACCTGGATTCTGCGCGGGACGTCCTTCTGC
TACGTCCCTTCGGCCCTCAATCCAGCGGACCTTCCTTCCCGCGGCCTGCTGCCGGCTCTGCGGCCTCTTC
CGCGTCTTCGCCTTCGCCCTCAGACGAGTCGGATCTCCCTTTGGGCCGCCTCCCCGCGTCGACTTTAAGA
CCAATGACTTACAAGGCAGCTGTAGATCTTAGCCACTTTTTAAAAGAAAAGGGGGGACTGGAAGGGCTAA
TTCACTCCCAACGAAGACAAGATCTGCTTTTTGCTTGTACTGGGTCTCTCTGGTTAGACCAGATCTGAGC
CTGGGAGCTCTCTGGCTAACTAGGGAACCCACTGCTTAAGCCTCAATAAAGCTTGCCTTGAGTGCTTCAA
GTAGTGTGTGCCCGTCTGTTGTGTGACTCTGGTAACTAGAGATCCCTCAGACCCTTTTAGTCAGTGTGGA
AAATCTCTAGCAGTACGTATAGTAGTTCATGTCATCTTATTATTCAGTATTTATAACTTGCAAAGAAATG
AATATCAGAGAGTGAGAGGAACTTGTTTATTGCAGCTTATAATGGTTACAAATAAAGCAATAGCATCACA
AATTTCACAAATAAAGCATTTTTTTCACTGCATTCTAGTTGTGGTTTGTCCAAACTCATCAATGTATCTT
ATCATGTCTGGCTCTAGCTATCCCGCCCCTAACTCCGCCCATCCCGCCCCTAACTCCGCCCAGTTCCGCC
CATTCTCCGCCCCATGGCTGACTAATTTTTTTTATTTATGCAGAGGCCGAGGCCGCCTCGGCCTCTGAGC
TATTCCAGAAGTAGTGAGGAGGCTTTTTTGGAGGCCTAGGGACGTACCCAATTCGCCCTATAGTGAGTCG
TATTACGCGCGCTCACTGGCCGTCGTTTTACAACGTCGTGACTGGGAAAACCCTGGCGTTACCCAACTTA
ATCGCCTTGCAGCACATCCCCCTTTCGCCAGCTGGCGTAATAGCGAAGAGGCCCGCACCGATCGCCCTTC
CCAACAGTTGCGCAGCCTGAATGGCGAATGGG
[124 nt withheld, positions 7103-7226]
C
[91 nt withheld, positions 7228-7318]
A
[49 nt withheld, positions 7320-7368]
CCTTTGACGTTGGAGTCCACGTTCTTT
[37 nt withheld, positions 7396-7432]
ACCCTATCTCGGTCTATTCTTTTGATTTATAAGGGATTTTGCCGATTTCGGCCTATTGGTTAAAAAATGA
GCTGATTTAACAAAAATTTAACGCGAATTTTAACAAAATATTAACGCTTACAATTTAGGTGGCACTTTTC
GGGGAAATGTGCGCGGAACCCCTATTTGTTTATTTTTCTAAATACATTCAAATATGTATCCGCTCATGAG
ACAATAACCCTGATAAATGCTTCAATAATATTGAAAAAGGAAGAGTATGAGTATTCAACATTTCCGTGTC
GCCCTTATTCCCTTTTTTGCGGCATTTTGCCTTCCTGTTTTTGCTCACCCAGAAACGCTGGTGAAAGTAA
AAGATGCTGAAGATCAGTTGGGTGCACGAGTGGGTTACATCGAACTGGATCTCAACAGCGGTAAGATCCT
TGAGAGTTTTCGCCCCGAAGAACGTTTTCCAATGATGAGCACTTTTAAAGTTCTGCTATGTGGCGCGGTA
TTATCCCGTATTGACGCCGGGCAAGAGCAACTCGGTCGCCGCATACACTATTCTCAGAATGACTTGGTTG
AGTACTCACCAGTCACAGAAAAGCATCTTACGGATGGCATGACAGTAAGAGAATTATGCAGTGCTGCCAT
AACCATGAGTGATAACACTGCGGCCAACTTACTTCTGACAACGATCGGAGGACCGAAGGAGCTAACCGCT
TTTTTGCACAACATGGGGGATCATGTAACTCGCCTTGATCGTTGGGAACCGGAGCTGAATGAAGCCATAC
CAAACGACGAGCGTGACACCACGATGCCTGTAGCAATGGCAACAACGTTGCGCAAACTATTAACTGGCGA
ACTACTTACTCTAGCTTCCCGGCAACAATTAATAGACTGGATGGAGGCGGATAAAGTTGCAGGACCACTT
CTGCGCTCGGCCCTTCCGGCTGGCTGGTTTATTGCTGATAAATCTGGAGCCGGTGAGCGTGGGTCTCGCG
GTATCATTGCAGCACTGGGGCCAGATGGTAAGCCCTCCCGTATCGTAGTTATCTACACGACGGGGAGTCA
GGCAACTATGGATGAACGAAATAGACAGATCGCTGAGATAGGTGCCTCACTGATTAAGCATTGGTAACTG
TCAGACCAAGTTTACTCATATATACTTTAGATTGATTTAAAACTTCATTTTTAATTTAAAAGGATCTAGG
TGAAGATCCTTTTTGATAATCTCATGACCAAAATCCCTTAACGTGAGTTTTCGTTCCACTGAGCGTCAGA
CCCCGTAGAAAAGATCAAAGGATCTTCTTGAGATCCTTTTTTTCTGCGCGTAATCTGCTGCTTGCAAACA
AAAAAACCACCGCTACCAGCGGTGGTTTGTTTGCCGGATCAAGAGCTACCAACTCTTTTTCCGAAGGTAA
CTGGCTTCAGCAGAGCGCAGATACCAAATACTGTTCTTCTAGTGTAGCCGTAGTTAGGCCACCACTTCAA
GAACTCTGTAGCACCGCCTACATACCTCGCTCTGCTAATCCTGTTACCAGTGGCTGCTGCCAGTGGCGAT
AAGTCGTGTCTTACCGGGTTGGACTCAAGACGATAGTTACCGGATAAGGCGCAGCGGTCGGGCTGAACGG
GGGGTTCGTGCACACAGCCCAGCTTGGAGCGAACGACCTACACCGAACTGAGATACCTACAGCGTGAGCT
ATGAGAAAGCGCCACGCTTCCCGAAGGGAGAAAGGCGGACAGGTATCCGGTAAGCGGCAGGGTCGGAACA
GGAGAGCGCACGAGGGAGCTTCCAGGGGGAAACGCCTGGTATCTTTATAGTCCTGTCGGGTTTCGCCACC
TCTGACTTGAGCGTCGATTTTTGTGATGCTCGTCAGGGGGGCGGAGCCTATGGAAAAACGCCAGCAACGC
GGCCTTTTTACGGTTCCTGGCCTTTTGCTGGCCTTTTGCTCACATGTTCTTTCCTGCGTTATCCCCTGAT
TCTGTGGATAACCGTATTACCGCCTTTGAGTGAGCTGATACCGCTCGCCGCAGCCGAACGACCGAGCGCA
GCGAGTCAGTGAGCGAGGAAGCGGAAGAGCGCCCAATACGCAAACCGCCTCTCCCCGCGCGTTGGCCGAT
TCATTAATGCAGCTGGCACGACAGGTTTCCCGACTGGAAAGCGGGCAGTGAGCGCAACGCAATTAATGTG
AGTTAGCTCACTCATTAGGCACCCCAGGCTTTACACTTTATGCTTCCGGCTCGTATGTTGTGTGGAATTG
TGAGCGGATAACAATTTCACACAGGAAACAGCTATGACCATGATTACGCCAAGCGCGCAATTAACCCTCA
CTAAAGGGAACAAAAGCTGGAGCTGCAAGC
