>Addgene plasmid #143842 | TFORF1745 | depositor partial sequence | sequence record 283653 | Insert
ACCGCCACCATGGCGCAACTGCGGCGCGGACACTTGACATTCAGGGACGTGGCCATAGAATTCTCTCAGG
AGGAGTGGAAATGCCTGGACCCTGTGCAGAAGGCTTTATACAGGGATGTGATGTTGGAGAACTACAGGAA
CCTGGTCTCCCTGGGAATCTGTCTTCCTGACCTGAGTATTATCTCCATGATGAAGCAAAGGACAGAGCCC
TGGACTGTGGAGAATGAAATGAAAGTAGCAAAAAATCCAGATAGGTGGGAAGGTATCAAAGATATCAACA
CAGGGAGGAGCTGTGCAGTGAGAAGCAAAGCAGGAAACAAGCCTATTACAAATCAACTTGGATTAACCTT
TCAGTTACCTCTGCCAGAACTGGAGATATTTCAAGGTGAAGGGAAGATTTATGAATGTAATCAAGTTCAA
AAGTTCATCAGCCACAGTTCTTCAGTTTCGCCACTTCAAAGAATTTACTCTGGGGTCAAAACCCACATAT
TTAATAAACATAGGAATGATTTTGTTGATTTTCCATTGCTGTCACAAGAACAGAAAGCACACATTAGGAG
AAAACCTTACGAATGTAATGAGCAGGGCAAAGTCTTCAGAGTGTCTTCAAGCCTTCCTAATCATCAAGTA
ATCCACACTGCAGATAAACCTAACAGATGTCATGAATGTGGTAAAACCGTCAGGGACAAGTCAGGCCTCG
CAGAACATTGGAGAATTCGTACAGGAGAGAAACCTTACAAATGTAAAGAGTGTGGCAAGCTCTTCAATCG
AATTGCATACCTTGCACGACACGAGAAAGTGCATACTGGAGAGAGTCCTTACAAATGTAATGAGTGTGGC
AAGGTCTTCAGTCGAATTACATACCTTGTACGACATCAGAAAATTCATACTAGAGAGAAACCTCATAAAT
GTAACAAATGTGGCAAGGTTTATAGTAGCAGTTCATACCTAGCACAACATTGGAGAATTCATACAGGAGA
GAAACTTTACAAATGTAATAAATGTGGCAAAGAATTTAGTGGGCATTCAAGCCTCACCACCCATCTGTTA
ATCCACACTGGAGAGAAACCTTACAAATGTAAAGAATGTGACAAAGCTTTTAGGCACAAGTTCTCCCTGA
CAGTTCATCAGAGAAATCATAATGGAGAGAAACCTTATAAATGTCATGAATGTGGCAAAGTCTTCACTCA
AGTTTCACATCTTGCACGACATCAGAAAATTCACACTGGAGAGAAACCTTACAAATGTAATGAGTGTGGC
AAAGTCTTCACTCAGAATTCACACCTTGCAAATCATCAGAGAATCCACACTGGAGAGAAACCTTACAAAT
GCCATGTGTGTGGTAAGGTCTTTAGGCACAGTTCATGGTTTGTACAGCATCAGAGAAGTGTTCATGAGAG
AGTCCTTACAAACTAGTAATGAACTAGTCCGTAACTTGAAAGTATTTCGATTTCTTGGCTTTATATATCT
TGTGGAAAGGACGAATGTCGGAACGTGTAGGGTCAAAT
