>Addgene plasmid #143842 | TFORF1745 | depositor partial sequence | sequence record 283654 | Barcode
ATGTCGGAACGTGTAGGGTCAAAT
